Addgene plasmid #43275: II-ATGA
Depositing lab: Chad Cowan & Kiran Musunuru. Depositing organization: Harvard University. Publication: A TALEN Genome-Editing System for Generating Human Stem Cell-Based Disease Models. Ding Q, Lee YK, Schaefer EA, Peters DT, Veres A, Kim K, Kuperwasser N, Motola DL, Meissner TB, Hendriks WT, Trevisan M, Gupta RM, Moisan A, Banks E, Friesen M, Schinzel RT, Xia F, Tang A, Xia Y, Figueroa E, Wann A, Ahfeldt T, Daheron L, Zhang F, Rubin LL, Peng LF, Chung RT, Musunuru K, Cowan CA. Cell Stem Cell. 2012 Dec 12. pii: S1934-5909(12)00645-5. doi: 10.1016/j.stem.2012.11.011. PubMed 23246482.
Backbone
  Vector backbone: pCRII-TOPO
  Backbone manufacturer: Invitrogen
  Backbone size w/o insert (bp): 3973
  Vector type: Bacterial Cloning
Growth in bacteria
  Bacterial resistance: Ampicillin and Kanamycin, 100 & 50 μg/mL
  Growth temperature: 37°C
  Growth strain: Top10
  Copy number: High Copy
Gene/Insert
  Gene/Insert name: II-ATGA
  Species: Synthetic
  Insert size (bp): 426
  Cloning method: TOPO Cloning
  Sequencing primers: 5′ T7; 3′ M13-rev
Terms and licenses: Academic/Nonprofit Terms; Industry Terms: Not Available to Industry
How to cite: II-ATGA was a gift from Chad Cowan & Kiran Musunuru (Addgene plasmid # 43275 ; http://n2t.net/addgene:43275 ; RRID:Addgene_43275)
