[The description below was written by a language model from this plasmid's Addgene catalogue record.]
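Description:
II-ATGA is a bacterial cloning plasmid built on the commercial pCRII-TOPO backbone (about 4 kb without insert), into which a 426 bp synthetic fragment was introduced by TOPO cloning. It is a high-copy plasmid maintained in E. coli and carries both ampicillin and kanamycin resistance markers, as is standard for this backbone, so either or both antibiotics can be used for selection. The insert sits in the backbone's cloning region between T7 and M13-reverse priming sites, which the record lists for sequence verification. No feature table is provided, so the origin of replication and other backbone elements are not itemised.

The record describes the insert only by its name and as synthetic; it does not state what the fragment encodes. The plasmid was deposited in connection with a TALEN genome-editing system developed for making human stem cell-based disease models. In that context, the name and size are consistent with a pre-assembled module of four TAL effector repeats (each repeat being roughly 100 bp) recognising the bases A, T, G and A, with "II" plausibly marking its position in an ordered, multi-part assembly of a full TALE DNA-binding array. This interpretation is an inference from the name and the associated work rather than something the record states. There is no eukaryotic promoter, tag or reporter recorded, and the vector type is purely bacterial cloning, so the plasmid is best understood as a storage and source clone from which the synthetic fragment is taken for downstream construction, not as an expression construct in its own right.
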