>Addgene plasmid #43275 | II-ATGA | depositor partial sequence | sequence record 58540 | II-ATGA sequence 426 bps
CGTCTCGCTTAACCCCAGAGCAGGTCGTGGCAATCGCCTCCAACATTGGCGGGAAACAGGCACTCGAGAC
TGTCCAGCGCCTGCTTCCCGTGCTGTGCCAAGCGCACGGACTCACCCCAGAGCAGGTCGTGGCCATTGCC
TCGAATGGAGGGGGCAAACAGGCGTTGGAAACCGTACAACGATTGCTGCCGGTGCTGTGCCAAGCGCACG
GCCTCACCCCAGAGCAGGTCGTGGCAATCGCGAGCAATAACGGCGGAAAACAGGCTTTGGAAACGGTGCA
GAGGCTCCTTCCAGTGCTGTGCCAAGCGCACGGATTAACCCCAGAGCAGGTCGTGGCAATCGCCTCCAAC
ATTGGCGGGAAACAGGCACTCGAGACTGTCCAGCGCCTGCTTCCCGTGCTGTGCCAAGCGCACGGGCTCA
GAGACG
