>Addgene plasmid #43275 | II-ATGA | addgene partial sequence | sequence record 60616 | M13-F20 5'-TGTAAAACGACGGCCAGT-3'
CCTCTAGATGCATGCTCGAGCGGCCGCCAGTGTGATGGATATCTGCAGAATTCGCCCTTAGTATCTTTCC
TGTGCCCACGTCTCTGAGCCCGTGCGCTTGGCACAGCACGGGAAGCAGGCGCTGGACAGTCTCGAGTGCC
TGTTTCCCGCCAATGTTGGAGGCGATTGCCACGACCTGCTCTGGGGTTAATCCGTGCGCTTGGCACAGCA
CTGGAAGGAGCCTCTGCACCGTTTCCAAAGCCTGTTTTCCGCCGTTATTGCTCGCGATTGCCACGACCTG
CTCTGGGGTGAGGCCGTGCGCTTGGCACAGCACCGGCAGCAATCGTTGTACGGTTTCCAACGCCTGTTTG
CCCCCTCCATTCGAGGCAATGGCCACGACCTGCTCTGGGGTGAGTCCGTGCGCTTGGCACAGCACGGGAA
GCAGGCGCTGGACAGTCTCGAGTGCCTGTTTCCCGCCAATGTTGGAGGCGATTGCCACGACCTGCTCTGG
GGTTAAGCGAGACGCGCTAGGACGGCATCTATATAAGGGCGAATTCCAGCACACTGGCGGCCGTTACTAG
TGGATCCGAGCTCGGTACCAAGCTTGGCGTAATCATGGTCATAGCTGTTTCCTGTGTGAAATTGTTATCC
GCTCACAATTCCACACAACATACGAGCCGGAAGCATAAAGTGTAAAGCCTGGGGTGCCTAATGAGTGAGC
TAACTCACATTAATTGCGTTGCGCTCACTGCCCGCTTTCCAGTCGGGAAACCTGTCGTGCCAGCTGCATT
AATGAATCGGCCAACGCGCGGGGAGAGGCGGTTTGCGTATTGGGCGCTCTTCCGCTTCCTCGCTCACTGA
CTCGCTGCGCTCGGTCGTTCGGCTGCGGCGAGCGGTATCA
